Addgene plasmid #228959: pWN_U6-TRAC-miniGag-Cas9
Depositing lab: Jennifer Doudna. Publication: Mechanism-guided engineering of a minimal biological particle for genome editing. Ngo W, Peukes J, Baldwin A, Xue ZW, Hwang S, Stickels RR, Lin Z, Satpathy AT, Wells JA, Schekman R, Nogales E, Doudna JA. Proc Natl Acad Sci U S A. 2025 Jan 7;122(1):e2413519121. doi: 10.1073/pnas.2413519121. Epub 2024 Dec 30. PubMed 39793042.
Backbone
  Vector backbone: pCAGGS
  Vector type: Mammalian Expression, CRISPR
Growth in bacteria
  Bacterial resistance: Ampicillin, 100 μg/mL
  Growth temperature: 37°C
  Growth strain: DH5alpha
  Copy number: Unknown
Gene/Insert
  Gene/Insert name: miniGag-Cas9
Terms and licenses: Academic/Nonprofit Terms; Industry Terms: Not Available to Industry
How to cite: pWN_U6-TRAC-miniGag-Cas9 was a gift from Jennifer Doudna (Addgene plasmid # 228959 ; http://n2t.net/addgene:228959 ; RRID:Addgene_228959)
