[The description below was written by a language model from this plasmid's Addgene catalogue record and pLannotate feature annotations shown in this document.]
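Description:
pWN_U6-TRAC-miniGag-Cas9 is a 10.7 kb mammalian expression and CRISPR plasmid built on the pCAGGS backbone. It is propagated in E. coli through a high-copy ColE1/pUC-type origin and selected with ampicillin via the β-lactamase gene. The backbone also carries an SV40 origin, which can support episomal replication in cells expressing large T antigen. Remnants of lac regulatory sequences are present but have no evident functional role in the design.

The plasmid combines two expression units. A human U6 RNA polymerase III promoter drives a single guide RNA built on the Streptococcus pyogenes tracrRNA scaffold. The name implies the spacer targets TRAC, although the record does not describe the spacer itself. Downstream, the CAG promoter (CMV enhancer, chicken β-actin promoter and chimeric intron) drives the miniGag-Cas9 insert, terminated by the rabbit β-globin polyadenylation signal. The feature table shows this open reading frame as a roughly 0.9 kb fragment of HIV-1 Gag followed by full-length S. pyogenes Cas9. Between them lie two short repeated segments annotated as p53 fragments. The record does not state their function, but short matches of this kind often correspond to localisation or export signal motifs in a linker.

According to the associated publication title, the construct comes from work on engineering a minimal biological particle for genome editing. In that context, a truncated Gag fused to Cas9 would be expected to direct Cas9–guide RNA complexes into budding virus-like particles made in transfected producer cells, for delivery to target cells. Which Gag domains were retained, and which envelope or helper plasmids are needed, are not given in the record.
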