Features (pLannotate 1.2.2; 22 found; start..end, strand, type, name):
    224..279     +  polyA_signal   β-globin poly(A) signal: rabbit β-globin polyadenylation signal (Gil and Proudfoot, 1987)
    662..684     -  protein_bind   lac operator (fragment): The lac repressor binds to the lac operator to inhibit transcription in E. coli. This inhibition can be relieved by adding lactose or isopropyl-β-D-thiogalactopyranoside (IPTG). lac repressor encoded by lacI
    688..718     -  promoter       lac promoter: promoter for the E. coli lac operon
    733..754     -  protein_bind   CAP binding site: CAP binding activates transcription in the presence of cAMP. E. coli catabolite activator protein
    767..806     -  CDS            lacI (fragment): lac repressor; lacI; The lac repressor binds to the lac operator to inhibit transcription in E. coli. This inhibition can be relieved by adding lactose or isopropyl-β-D-thiogalactopyranoside (IPTG).
    813..835     +  promoter       SV40 promoter (fragment): SV40 enhancer and early promoter
    859..994     +  rep_origin     SV40 ori: SV40 origin of replication
   1014..1148    +  polyA_signal   SV40 poly(A) signal: SV40 polyadenylation signal
   1150..1204    -  CDS            lacI (fragment): lac repressor; lacI; The lac repressor binds to the lac operator to inhibit transcription in E. coli. This inhibition can be relieved by adding lactose or isopropyl-β-D-thiogalactopyranoside (IPTG).
   1387..1975    -  rep_origin     ori: high-copy-number ColE1/pMB1/pBR322/pUC origin of replication
   2146..3006    -  CDS            AmpR: β-lactamase; bla; confers resistance to ampicillin, carbenicillin, and related antibiotics
   3007..3111    -  promoter       AmpR promoter: bla
   3193..3433    +  promoter       U6 promoter: RNA polymerase III promoter for human U6 snRNA
   3480..3547    +  misc_RNA       tracrRNA (fragment): trans-activating CRISPR RNA for the Streptococcus pyogenes CRISPR/Cas9 system
   3566..3584    +  CDS            small t antigen (fragment): SV40 (simian virus 40) small t antigen
   3594..3973    +  enhancer       CMV enhancer: human cytomegalovirus immediate early enhancer
   3975..4251    +  promoter       chicken β-actin promoter: No description available
   4252..5268    +  intron         chimeric intron: chimera between introns from chicken β-actin and rabbit β-globin
   5329..6255    +  CDS            gag (fragment): GAG_HV1H2 - Experimental evidence at protein level: Swiss-Prot protein existence level 1. [p6-gag]: Plays a role in budding of the assembled particle by interacting with the host class E VPS proteins TSG101 and PDCD6IP/AIP1. From Human immunodeficiency virus type 1 group M subtype B (isolate HXB2) (HIV-1).
   6394..6447    +  CDS            p53 (fragment): human tumor suppressor protein that is often mutated in cancers; Homo sapiens TP53; responds to cellular stresses to regulate the expression of target genes
   6463..6516    +  CDS            p53 (fragment): human tumor suppressor protein that is often mutated in cancers; Homo sapiens TP53; responds to cellular stresses to regulate the expression of target genes
   6532..10635   +  CDS            cas9: CAS9_STRP1 - Also known as csn1 From Streptococcus pyogenes serotype M1.
>Addgene plasmid #228959 | pWN_U6-TRAC-miniGag-Cas9 | addgene full sequence | sequence record 453884 | Addgene NGS Result
TTGATTACAAAGACGATGACGATAAGAGCCTGGGCAGCGGCTCCCCCAAGAAAAAGAGAAAAGTCGAAGA
CCCCAAGAAGAAAAGGAAGGTCGAAGATCCTAAAAAGAAAAGGAAAGTGGAAGATCCTAAGAAAAAGCGG
AAAGTGTAAGCTAGCAGATCTTTTTCCCTCTGCCAAAAATTATGGGGACATCATGAAGCCCCTTGAGCAT
CTGACTTCTGGCTAATAAAGGAAATTTATTTTCATTGCAATAGTGTGTTGGAATTTTTTGTGTCTCTCAC
TCGGAAGGACATATGGGAGGGCAAATCATTTAAAACATCAGAATGAGTATTTGGTTTAGAGTTTGGCAAC
ATATGCCCATATGCTGGCTGCCATGAACAAAGGTTGGCTATAAAGAGGTCATCAGTATATGAAACAGCCC
CCTGCTGTCCATTCCTTATTCCATAGAAAAGCCTTGACTTGAGGTTAGATTTTTTTTATATTTTGTTTTG
TGTTATTTTTTTCTTTAACATCCCTAAAATTTTCCTTACATGTTTTACTAGCCAGATTTTTCCTCCTCTC
CTGACTACTCCCAGTCATAGCTGTCCCTCTTCTCTTATGGAGATCCCTCGACCTGCAGCCCAAGCTTGGC
GTAATCATGGTCATAGCTGTTTCCTGTGTGAAATTGTTATCCGCTCACAATTCCACACAACATACGAGCC
GGAAGCATAAAGTGTAAAGCCTGGGGTGCCTAATGAGTGAGCTAACTCACATTAATTGCGTTGCGCTCAC
TGCCCGCTTTCCAGTCGGGAAACCTGTCGTGCCAGCGGATCCGCATCTCAATTAGTCAGCAACCATAGTC
CCGCCCCTAACTCCGCCCATCCCGCCCCTAACTCCGCCCAGTTCCGCCCATTCTCCGCCCCATGGCTGAC
TAATTTTTTTTATTTATGCAGAGGCCGAGGCCGCCTCGGCCTCTGAGCTATTCCAGAAGTAGTGAGGAGG
CTTTTTTGGAGGCCTAGGCTTTTGCAAAAAGCTAACTTGTTTATTGCAGCTTATAATGGTTACAAATAAA
GCAATAGCATCACAAATTTCACAAATAAAGCATTTTTTTCACTGCATTCTAGTTGTGGTTTGTCCAAACT
CATCAATGTATCTTATCATGTCTGGATCCGCTGCATTAATGAATCGGCCAACGCGCGGGGAGAGGCGGTT
TGCGTATTGGGCGCTCTTCCGCTTCCTCGCTCACTGACTCGCTGCGCTCGGTCGTTCGGCTGCGGCGAGC
GGTATCAGCTCACTCAAAGGCGGTAATACGGTTATCCACAGAATCAGGGGATAACGCAGGAAAGAACATG
TGAGCAAAAGGCCAGCAAAAGGCCAGGAACCGTAAAAAGGCCGCGTTGCTGGCGTTTTTCCATAGGCTCC
GCCCCCCTGACGAGCATCACAAAAATCGACGCTCAAGTCAGAGGTGGCGAAACCCGACAGGACTATAAAG
ATACCAGGCGTTTCCCCCTGGAAGCTCCCTCGTGCGCTCTCCTGTTCCGACCCTGCCGCTTACCGGATAC
CTGTCCGCCTTTCTCCCTTCGGGAAGCGTGGCGCTTTCTCATAGCTCACGCTGTAGGTATCTCAGTTCGG
TGTAGGTCGTTCGCTCCAAGCTGGGCTGTGTGCACGAACCCCCCGTTCAGCCCGACCGCTGCGCCTTATC
CGGTAACTATCGTCTTGAGTCCAACCCGGTAAGACACGACTTATCGCCACTGGCAGCAGCCACTGGTAAC
AGGATTAGCAGAGCGAGGTATGTAGGCGGTGCTACAGAGTTCTTGAAGTGGTGGCCTAACTACGGCTACA
CTAGAAGAACAGTATTTGGTATCTGCGCTCTGCTGAAGCCAGTTACCTTCGGAAAAAGAGTTGGTAGCTC
TTGATCCGGCAAACAAACCACCGCTGGTAGCGGTGGTTTTTTTGTTTGCAAGCAGCAGATTACGCGCAGA
AAAAAAGGATCTCAAGAAGATCCTTTGATCTTTTCTACGGGGTCTGACGCTCAGTGGAACGAAAACTCAC
GTTAAGGGATTTTGGTCATGAGATTATCAAAAAGGATCTTCACCTAGATCCTTTTAAATTAAAAATGAAG
TTTTAAATCAATCTAAAGTATATATGAGTAAACTTGGTCTGACAGTTACCAATGCTTAATCAGTGAGGCA
CCTATCTCAGCGATCTGTCTATTTCGTTCATCCATAGTTGCCTGACTCCCCGTCGTGTAGATAACTACGA
TACGGGAGGGCTTACCATCTGGCCCCAGTGCTGCAATGATACCGCGAGACCCACGCTCACCGGCTCCAGA
TTTATCAGCAATAAACCAGCCAGCCGGAAGGGCCGAGCGCAGAAGTGGTCCTGCAACTTTATCCGCCTCC
ATCCAGTCTATTAATTGTTGCCGGGAAGCTAGAGTAAGTAGTTCGCCAGTTAATAGTTTGCGCAACGTTG
TTGCCATTGCTACAGGCATCGTGGTGTCACGCTCGTCGTTTGGTATGGCTTCATTCAGCTCCGGTTCCCA
ACGATCAAGGCGAGTTACATGATCCCCCATGTTGTGCAAAAAAGCGGTTAGCTCCTTCGGTCCTCCGATC
GTTGTCAGAAGTAAGTTGGCCGCAGTGTTATCACTCATGGTTATGGCAGCACTGCATAATTCTCTTACTG
TCATGCCATCCGTAAGATGCTTTTCTGTGACTGGTGAGTACTCAACCAAGTCATTCTGAGAATAGTGTAT
GCGGCGACCGAGTTGCTCTTGCCCGGCGTCAATACGGGATAATACCGCGCCACATAGCAGAACTTTAAAA
GTGCTCATCATTGGAAAACGTTCTTCGGGGCGAAAACTCTCAAGGATCTTACCGCTGTTGAGATCCAGTT
CGATGTAACCCACTCGTGCACCCAACTGATCTTCAGCATCTTTTACTTTCACCAGCGTTTCTGGGTGAGC
AAAAACAGGAAGGCAAAATGCCGCAAAAAAGGGAATAAGGGCGACACGGAAATGTTGAATACTCATACTC
TTCCTTTTTCAATATTATTGAAGCATTTATCAGGGTTATTGTCTCATGAGCGGATACATATTTGAATGTA
TTTAGAAAAATAAACAAATAGGGGTTCCGCGCACATTTCCCCGAAAAGTGCCACCTGGTCGACGGGTTTA
TTACAGGGACAGCAGAGATCCAGTTTGGTTAATTAAGGTACCGAGGGCCTATTTCCCATGATTCCTTCAT
ATTTGCATATACGATACAAGGCTGTTAGAGAGATAATTAGAATTAATTTGACTGTAAACACAAAGATATT
AGTACAAAATACGTGACGTAGAAAGTAATAATTTCTTGGGTAGTTTGCAGTTTTAAAATTATGTTTTAAA
ATGGACTATCATATGCTTACCGTAACTTGAAAGTATTTCGATTTCTTGGCTTTATATATCTTGTGGAAAG
GACGAAACACCGCAGGGTTCTGGATATCTGTGTTTAAGAGCTATGCTGGAAACAGCATAGCAAGTTTAAA
TAAGGCTAGTCCGTTATCAACTTGAAAAAGTGGCACCGAGTCGGTGCTTTTTTTGAATTCGCTAGCTAGG
TCTTGAAAGGAGTGGGAATTGTCGACATTGATTATTGACTAGTTATTAATAGTAATCAATTACGGGGTCA
TTAGTTCATAGCCCATATATGGAGTTCCGCGTTACATAACTTACGGTAAATGGCCCGCCTGGCTGACCGC
CCAACGACCCCCGCCCATTGACGTCAATAATGACGTATGTTCCCATAGTAACGCCAATAGGGACTTTCCA
TTGACGTCAATGGGTGGAGTATTTACGGTAAACTGCCCACTTGGCAGTACATCAAGTGTATCATATGCCA
AGTACGCCCCCTATTGACGTCAATGACGGTAAATGGCCCGCCTGGCATTATGCCCAGTACATGACCTTAT
GGGACTTTCCTACTTGGCAGTACATCTACGTATTAGTCATCGCTATTACCATGGTCGAGGTGAGCCCCAC
GTTCTGCTTCACTCTCCCCATCTCCCCCCCCTCCCCACCCCCAATTTTGTATTTATTTATTTTTTAATTA
TTTTGTGCAGCGATGGGGGCGGGGGGGGGGGGGGGCGCGCGCCAGGCGGGGCGGGGCGGGGCGAGGGGCG
GGGCGGGGCGAGGCGGAGAGGTGCGGCGGCAGCCAATCAGAGCGGCGCGCTCCGAAAGTTTCCTTTTATG
GCGAGGCGGCGGCGGCGGCGGCCCTATAAAAAGCGAAGCGCGCGGCGGGCGGGAGTCGCTGCGCGCTGCC
TTCGCCCCGTGCCCCGCTCCGCCGCCGCCTCGCGCCGCCCGCCCCGGCTCTGACTGACCGCGTTACTCCC
ACAGGTGAGCGGGCGGGACGGCCCTTCTCCTCCGGGCTGTAATTAGCGCTTGGTTTAATGACGGCTTGTT
TCTTTTCTGTGGCTGCGTGAAAGCCTTGAGGGGCTCCGGGAGGGCCCTTTGTGCGGGGGGAGCGGCTCGG
GGGGTGCGTGCGTGTGTGTGTGCGTGGGGAGCGCCGCGTGCGGCTCCGCGCTGCCCGGCGGCTGTGAGCG
CTGCGGGCGCGGCGCGGGGCTTTGTGCGCTCCGCAGTGTGCGCGAGGGGAGCGCGGCCGGGGGCGGTGCC
CCGCGGTGCGGGGGGGGCTGCGAGGGGAACAAAGGCTGCGTGCGGGGTGTGTGCGTGGGGGGGTGAGCAG
GGGGTGTGGGCGCGTCGGTCGGGCTGCAACCCCCCCTGCACCCCCCTCCCCGAGTTGCTGAGCACGGCCC
GGCTTCGGGTGCGGGGCTCCGTACGGGGCGTGGCGCGGGGCTCGCCGTGCCGGGCGGGGGGTGGCGGCAG
GTGGGGGTGCCGGGCGGGGCGGGGCCGCCTCGGGCCGGGGAGGGCTCGGGGGAGGGGCGCGGCGGCCCCC
GGAGCGCCGGCGGCTGTCGAGGCGCGGCGAGCCGCAGCCATTGCCTTTTATGGTAATCGTGCGAGAGGGC
GCAGGGACTTCCTTTGTCCCAAATCTGTGCGGAGCCGAAATCTGGGAGGCGCCGCCGCACCCCCTCTAGC
GGGCGCGGGGCGAAGCGGTGCGGCGCCGGCAGGAAGGAAATGGGCGGGGAGGGCCTTCGTGCGTCGCCGC
GCCGCCGTCCCCTTCTCCCTCTCCAGCCTCGGGGCTGTCCGCGGGGGGACGGCTGCCTTCGGGGGGGACG
GGGCAGGGCGGGGTTCGGCTTCTGGCGTGTGACCGGCGGCTCTAGAGCCTCTGCTAACCATGTTCATGCC
TTCTTCTTTTTCCTACAGCTCCTGGGCAACGTGCTGGTTATTGTGCTGTCTCATCATTTTGGCAAAGAAT
TCGCCACCATGGGTGCGAGAGCGTCAGTATTAAGCGGGGGAGAATTAGATCGATGGGAAAAAATTCGGTT
AAGGCCAGGGGGAAAGAAAAAATATAAATTAAAACATATAGTATGGGCAAGCAGGGAGCTAGAACGATTC
GCAGTTAATCCTGGCCTGTTAGAAACATCAGAAGGCTGTAGACAAATACTGGGACAGCTACAACCATCCC
TTCAGACAGGATCAGAAGAACTTAGATCATTATATAATACAGTAGCAACCCTCTATTGTGTGCATCAAAG
GATAGAGATAAAAGACACCAAGGAAGCTTTAGACAAGATAGAGGAAGAGCAAAACAAAAGTAAGAAAAAA
GCACAGCAAGCAGCAGCTGACACAGGACACAGCAATCAGGTCAGCCAAAATTACCCTATAGTGCAGAGCA
TTCTGGACATAAGACAAGGACCAAAGGAACCCTTTAGAGACTATGTAGACCGATTCTATAAAACTCTAAG
AGCCGAGCAAGCTTCACAAGAGGTAAAAAATTGGATGACAGAAACCTTGTTGGTCCAAAATGCGAACCCA
GATTGTAAGACTATTTTAAAAGCATTGGGACCAGGAGCGACACTAGAAGAAATGATGACAGCATGTCAGG
GAGTGGGGGGACCCGGCCATAAAGCAAGAGTTTTGGCTGAAGCAATGAGCCAAGTAACAAATCCAGCTAC
CATAATGATACAGAAAGGCAGACAGGCTAATTTTTTAGGGAAGATCTGGCCTTCCCACAAGGGAAGGCCA
GGGAATTTTCTTCAGAGCAGACCAGAGCCAACAGCCCCACCAGAAGAGAGCTTCAGGTTTGGGGAAGAGA
CAACAACTCCCTCTCAGAAGCAGGAGCCGATAGACAAGGAACTGTATCCTTTAGCTTCCCTCAGATCACT
CTTTGGCAGCGACCCCTCGTCACAACTCCCCCCTCTGGAGCGCCTTACTCTTGGCTCCCTGCAGTTGCCC
CCACTGGAGCGGCTGACCCTGGGGTCATTGCAGTTGCCTCCACTCGAACGACTGACGTTGAGCCAGAACT
ATCCGATTGTGCAGACCGGTATGAAGCGAGCACTGCCCAACAACACCAGCTCCTCTCCCCAGCCAAAGAA
GAAACCAGGAGGGTCAGGGGGAAAGCGAGCACTGCCCAACAACACCAGCTCCTCTCCCCAGCCAAAGAAG
AAACCAGGAGGGTCAGGGGGAATGGACAAGAAGTACAGCATCGGCCTGGACATCGGCACCAACTCTGTGG
GCTGGGCCGTGATCACCGACGAGTACAAGGTGCCCAGCAAGAAATTCAAGGTGCTGGGCAACACCGACCG
GCACAGCATCAAGAAGAACCTGATCGGCGCCCTGCTGTTCGACAGCGGAGAAACAGCCGAGGCCACCCGG
CTGAAGAGAACCGCCAGAAGAAGATACACCAGACGGAAGAACCGGATCTGCTATCTGCAAGAGATCTTCA
GCAACGAGATGGCCAAGGTGGACGACAGCTTCTTCCACAGACTGGAAGAGTCCTTCCTGGTGGAAGAGGA
TAAGAAGCACGAGCGGCACCCCATCTTCGGCAACATCGTGGACGAGGTGGCCTACCACGAGAAGTACCCC
ACCATCTACCACCTGAGAAAGAAACTGGTGGACAGCACCGACAAGGCCGACCTGCGGCTGATCTATCTGG
CCCTGGCCCACATGATCAAGTTCCGGGGCCACTTCCTGATCGAGGGCGACCTGAACCCCGACAACAGCGA
CGTGGACAAGCTGTTCATCCAGCTGGTGCAGACCTACAACCAGCTGTTCGAGGAAAACCCCATCAACGCC
AGCGGCGTGGACGCCAAGGCCATCCTGTCTGCCAGACTGAGCAAGAGCAGACGGCTGGAAAATCTGATCG
CCCAGCTGCCCGGCGAGAAGAAGAATGGCCTGTTCGGCAACCTGATTGCCCTGAGCCTGGGCCTGACCCC
CAACTTCAAGAGCAACTTCGACCTGGCCGAGGATGCCAAACTGCAGCTGAGCAAGGACACCTACGACGAC
GACCTGGACAACCTGCTGGCCCAGATCGGCGACCAGTACGCCGACCTGTTTCTGGCCGCCAAGAACCTGT
CCGACGCCATCCTGCTGAGCGACATCCTGAGAGTGAACACCGAGATCACCAAGGCCCCCCTGAGCGCCTC
TATGATCAAGAGATACGACGAGCACCACCAGGACCTGACCCTGCTGAAAGCTCTCGTGCGGCAGCAGCTG
CCTGAGAAGTACAAAGAGATTTTCTTCGACCAGAGCAAGAACGGCTACGCCGGCTACATCGATGGCGGAG
CCAGCCAGGAAGAGTTCTACAAGTTCATCAAGCCCATCCTGGAAAAGATGGACGGCACCGAGGAACTGCT
CGTGAAGCTGAACAGAGAGGACCTGCTGCGGAAGCAGCGGACCTTCGACAACGGCAGCATCCCCCACCAG
ATCCACCTGGGAGAGCTGCACGCCATTCTGCGGCGGCAGGAAGATTTTTACCCATTCCTGAAGGACAACC
GGGAAAAGATCGAGAAGATCCTGACCTTCCGCATCCCCTACTACGTGGGCCCTCTGGCCAGGGGAAACAG
CAGATTCGCCTGGATGACCAGAAAGAGCGAGGAAACCATCACCCCCTGGAACTTCGAGGAAGTGGTGGAC
AAGGGCGCCAGCGCCCAGAGCTTCATCGAGCGGATGACCAACTTCGATAAGAACCTGCCCAACGAGAAGG
TGCTGCCCAAGCACAGCCTGCTGTACGAGTACTTCACCGTGTACAACGAGCTGACCAAAGTGAAATACGT
GACCGAGGGAATGAGAAAGCCCGCCTTCCTGAGCGGCGAGCAGAAAAAAGCCATCGTGGACCTGCTGTTC
AAGACCAACCGGAAAGTGACCGTGAAGCAGCTGAAAGAGGACTACTTCAAGAAAATCGAGTGCTTCGACT
CCGTGGAAATCTCCGGCGTGGAAGATCGGTTCAACGCCTCCCTGGGCACATACCACGATCTGCTGAAAAT
TATCAAGGACAAGGACTTCCTGGACAATGAGGAAAACGAGGACATTCTGGAAGATATCGTGCTGACCCTG
ACACTGTTTGAGGACAGAGAGATGATCGAGGAACGGCTGAAAACCTATGCCCACCTGTTCGACGACAAAG
TGATGAAGCAGCTGAAGCGGCGGAGATACACCGGCTGGGGCAGGCTGAGCCGGAAGCTGATCAACGGCAT
CCGGGACAAGCAGTCCGGCAAGACAATCCTGGATTTCCTGAAGTCCGACGGCTTCGCCAACAGAAACTTC
ATGCAGCTGATCCACGACGACAGCCTGACCTTTAAAGAGGACATCCAGAAAGCCCAGGTGTCCGGCCAGG
GCGATAGCCTGCACGAGCACATTGCCAATCTGGCCGGCAGCCCCGCCATTAAGAAGGGCATCCTGCAGAC
AGTGAAGGTGGTGGACGAGCTCGTGAAAGTGATGGGCCGGCACAAGCCCGAGAACATCGTGATCGAAATG
GCCAGAGAGAACCAGACCACCCAGAAGGGACAGAAGAACAGCCGCGAGAGAATGAAGCGGATCGAAGAGG
GCATCAAAGAGCTGGGCAGCCAGATCCTGAAAGAACACCCCGTGGAAAACACCCAGCTGCAGAACGAGAA
GCTGTACCTGTACTACCTGCAGAATGGGCGGGATATGTACGTGGACCAGGAACTGGACATCAACCGGCTG
TCCGACTACGATGTGGACCATATCGTGCCTCAGAGCTTTCTGAAGGACGACTCCATCGATAACAAAGTGC
TGACTCGGAGCGACAAGAACCGGGGCAAGAGCGACAACGTGCCCTCCGAAGAGGTCGTGAAGAAGATGAA
GAACTACTGGCGCCAGCTGCTGAATGCCAAGCTGATTACCCAGAGGAAGTTCGACAATCTGACCAAGGCC
GAGAGAGGCGGCCTGAGCGAACTGGATAAGGCCGGCTTCATCAAGAGACAGCTGGTGGAAACCCGGCAGA
TCACAAAGCACGTGGCACAGATCCTGGACTCCCGGATGAACACTAAGTACGACGAGAACGACAAACTGAT
CCGGGAAGTGAAAGTGATCACCCTGAAGTCCAAGCTGGTGTCCGATTTCCGGAAGGATTTCCAGTTTTAC
AAAGTGCGCGAGATCAACAACTACCACCACGCCCACGACGCCTACCTGAACGCCGTCGTGGGAACCGCCC
TGATCAAAAAGTACCCTAAGCTGGAAAGCGAGTTCGTGTACGGCGACTACAAGGTGTACGACGTGCGGAA
GATGATCGCCAAGAGCGAGCAGGAAATCGGCAAGGCTACCGCCAAGTACTTCTTCTACAGCAACATCATG
AACTTTTTCAAGACCGAGATTACCCTGGCCAACGGCGAGATCCGGAAGCGGCCTCTGATCGAGACAAACG
GCGAAACAGGCGAGATCGTGTGGGATAAGGGCCGGGACTTTGCCACCGTGCGGAAAGTGCTGTCTATGCC
CCAAGTGAATATCGTGAAAAAGACCGAGGTGCAGACAGGCGGCTTCAGCAAAGAGTCTATCCTGCCCAAG
AGGAACAGCGACAAGCTGATCGCCAGAAAGAAGGACTGGGACCCTAAGAAGTACGGCGGCTTCGACAGCC
CCACCGTGGCCTATTCTGTGCTGGTGGTGGCCAAAGTGGAAAAGGGCAAGTCCAAGAAACTGAAGAGTGT
GAAAGAGCTGCTGGGGATCACCATCATGGAAAGAAGCAGCTTCGAGAAGAATCCCATCGACTTTCTGGAA
GCCAAGGGCTACAAAGAAGTGAAAAAGGACCTGATCATCAAGCTGCCTAAGTACTCCCTGTTCGAGCTGG
AAAACGGCCGGAAGAGAATGCTGGCCTCTGCCGGCGAACTGCAGAAGGGAAACGAACTGGCCCTGCCCTC
CAAATATGTGAACTTCCTGTACCTGGCCAGCCACTATGAGAAGCTGAAGGGCTCCCCCGAGGATAATGAG
CAGAAACAGCTGTTTGTGGAACAGCACAAACACTACCTGGACGAGATCATCGAGCAGATCAGCGAGTTCT
CCAAGAGAGTGATCCTGGCCGACGCTAATCTGGACAAGGTGCTGAGCGCCTACAACAAGCACAGAGACAA
GCCTATCAGAGAGCAGGCCGAGAATATCATCCACCTGTTTACCCTGACCAATCTGGGAGCCCCTGCCGCC
TTCAAGTACTTTGACACCACCATCGACCGGAAGAGGTACACCAGCACCAAAGAGGTGCTGGACGCCACCC
TGATCCACCAGAGCATCACCGGCCTGTACGAGACACGGATCGACCTGTCTCAGCTGGGAGGCGACGCCGA
CTATAAGGACCACGACGGAGACTACAAGGATCATGATA
